>Addgene plasmid #18744 | pBabe H-Ras | addgene partial sequence | sequence record 24632 | pBabe-5
NNNNNNNGGNNNNNNTGTGGTGGTACAGCTTGGGGGGCCAGGGCCGGGGCCGAGCGATGACGGAATATAA
GCTGGTGGTGGTGGGCGCCGTCGGTGTGGGCAAGAGTGCGCTGACCATCCAGCTGATCCAGAACCATTTT
GTGGACGAATACGACCCCACTATAGAGGATTCCTACCGGAAGCAGGTGGTCATTGATGGGGAGACGTGCC
TGTTGGACATCCTGGATACCGCCGGCCAGGAGGAGTACAGCGCCATGCGGGACCAGTACATGCGCACCGG
GGAGGGCTTCCTGTGTGTGTTTGCCATCAACAACACCAAGTCTTTTGAGGACATCCACCAGTACAGGGAG
CAGATCAAACGGGTGAAGGACTCGGATGACGTGCCCATGGTGCTGGTGGGGAACAAGTGTGACCTGGCTG
CACGCACTGTGGAATCTCGGCAGGCTCAGGACCTCGCCCGAAGCTACGGCATCCCCTACATCGAGACCTC
GGCCAAGACCCGGCAGGGAGTGGAGGATGCCTTCTACACGTTGGTGCGTGAGATCCGGCAGCACAAGCTG
CGGAAGCTGAACCCTCCTGATGAGAGTGGCCCCGGCTGCATGAGCTGCAAGTGTGTGCTCTCCANCCANC
CNNACACNCNNNNGACATGGGGGGTGCCGGGATGCAGGGAAGGAGGTGCAGACGGAAGGGAGGAGGAAGG
AAGGACGGAAGCAAGGAAAGGAAGGAAGGGCTGCTGGAGCCCAGTCACCCCCCAAGCTGTAGGANTNCGC
CAGCACAGTGGGTCGACCCTGTGGNAATGTGTGTCAGTTAGGGGTGTGGGAAAGTCCCCCAGGCTCCCCA
NGCNAGG
