[The description below was written by a language model from this plasmid's Addgene catalogue record.]
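Description:
pBabe H-Ras is a retroviral mammalian expression plasmid built on the pBabe-puro backbone (about 5.1 kb without insert), carrying a roughly 700 bp human HRAS cDNA with the G12V substitution. This change at codon 12 is the classic oncogenic mutation that impairs GTP hydrolysis and locks the small GTPase in its active, GTP-bound signalling state. The insert was placed in the vector by restriction cloning using HindIII and SnaBI ends, and these junction sites were destroyed in the process, so the insert cannot be released with the same enzymes. The plasmid is propagated in E. coli as a high-copy construct under ampicillin selection.

No feature table accompanies the record, so individual regulatory elements are not listed. In general, pBabe-series vectors are Moloney murine leukaemia virus-derived designs in which the cloned gene sits between the long terminal repeats and is transcribed from the 5′ LTR, with a packaging signal that allows the genomic RNA to be incorporated into virions when the plasmid is introduced into a packaging cell line supplying the viral proteins in trans. The puromycin resistance marker noted in the record allows selection of stably transduced mammalian cells after the provirus integrates. The record does not state a specific application, but a construct of this kind is suited to stable delivery of activated H-Ras into dividing mammalian cells, for example to study Ras-driven signalling, transformation or oncogene-induced cellular responses. No epitope tag or reporter is recorded.
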