Addgene plasmid #18744: pBabe H-Ras
Depositing lab: Scott Lowe. Depositing organization: Cold Spring Harbor Laboratory.
Backbone
  Vector backbone: pBabe-puro
  Backbone manufacturer: Available at Addgene (#1764)
  Backbone size w/o insert (bp): 5100
  Vector type: Mammalian Expression, Retroviral
  Selectable markers: Puromycin
Growth in bacteria
  Bacterial resistance: Ampicillin, 100 μg/mL
  Growth temperature: 37°C
  Growth strain: DH5alpha
  Copy number: High Copy
Gene/Insert
  Gene/Insert name: H-Ras (alt name: HRas)
  Species: H. sapiens (human)
  Insert size (bp): 700
  Mutation: G12V
  GenBank ID: NM_005343
  Entrez Gene: HRAS (a.k.a. C-BAS/HAS, C-H-RAS, C-HA-RAS1, CTLO, H-RASIDX, HAMSV, HRAS1, RASH1, p21ras)
  Cloning method: Restriction Enzyme; 5′ cloning site HindIII / SnaBI (destroyed during cloning); 3′ cloning site HindIII / SnaBI (destroyed during cloning)
  Sequencing primers: 5′ pBabe 5'; 3′ pBabe 3'
Resource information
  A portion of this plasmid was derived from a plasmid made by: Jay Morgenstern
Terms and licenses: Academic/Nonprofit Terms; Industry Terms: Not Available to Industry
How to cite: pBabe H-Ras was a gift from Scott Lowe (Addgene plasmid # 18744 ; http://n2t.net/addgene:18744 ; RRID:Addgene_18744)
